Addgene plasmid #246648: His6-SUMO-SPMc-SpyCatcher003-Ctag
Purpose: Expresses His6-SUMO-SPMc-SpyCatcher003-Ctag in bacterial cells for calcium-induced NeissLock protein ligation
Depositing lab: Mark Howarth. Depositing organization: University of Cambridge. Publication: Split NeissLock with Spy-Acceleration Arms Mammalian Proteins for Anhydride-Mediated Cell Ligation. Lim SYT, Keeble AH, Howarth MR. ACS Chem Biol. 2025 Sep 15. doi: 10.1021/acschembio.5c00515. PubMed 40947984.
Backbone
  Vector backbone: pET28
  Backbone manufacturer: Novagen
  Backbone size w/o insert (bp): 5369
  Total vector size (bp): 6755
  Vector type: Bacterial Expression
Growth in bacteria
  Bacterial resistance: Kanamycin, 50 μg/mL
  Growth temperature: 37°C
  Growth strain: DH5alpha
  Copy number: High Copy
Gene/Insert
  Gene/Insert name: His6-SUMO-SPMc-SpyCatcher003-Ctag
  Species: Synthetic; Neisseria meningitidis serotype C (UniProt: P55126)
  Insert size (bp): 1386
  Mutation: The SPMc comprises the C-terminal fragment of the split self-processing module (SPM; residues 322-543) of FrpA from Neisseria meningitidis serotype C (UniProt: P55126)
  Promoter: T7
  Tag / fusion protein: His-tag (N terminal on insert); SUMO (N terminal on insert); SpyCatcher003 (C terminal on insert); Ctag (C terminal on insert)
  Cloning method: Gibson Cloning
  Sequencing primers: 5′ T7F; 3′ T7R
Terms and licenses: Academic/Nonprofit Terms; Industry Terms: Not Available to Industry
How to cite: His6-SUMO-SPMc-SpyCatcher003-Ctag was a gift from Mark Howarth (Addgene plasmid # 246648 ; http://n2t.net/addgene:246648 ; RRID:Addgene_246648)
