[The description below was written by a language model from this plasmid's Addgene catalogue record and pLannotate feature annotations shown in this document.]
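Description:
His6-SUMO-SPMc-SpyCatcher003-Ctag is a bacterial expression plasmid built on the pET28 backbone and assembled by Gibson cloning. It is propagated in E. coli under kanamycin selection (aminoglycoside phosphotransferase gene) and carries a ColE1/pMB1-type origin together with the bom and rop elements. The catalogue lists it as high copy, although rop normally moderates copy number. An f1 origin is also present. Expression is driven by a T7 promoter with an adjacent lac operator and a T7 gene 10 ribosome binding site, and ends at a T7 terminator. The plasmid-borne lacI gene supplies the repressor, so transcription depends on a host that provides T7 RNA polymerase and is inducible with IPTG.

The insert of roughly 1.4 kb encodes a single fusion protein. An N-terminal His6 tag allows affinity purification and is followed by yeast SUMO (SMT3), a common solubility-enhancing fusion partner. Next comes SPMc, the C-terminal fragment (residues 322–543) of the split self-processing module of FrpA from Neisseria meningitidis serotype C, which the automated annotation picks up as a match to the related frpC. The C-terminal portion carries SpyCatcher003, which forms a spontaneous covalent bond with SpyTag-type peptides, and a Ctag. Neither of these is annotated in the feature table. The table does flag a short His-tag-like fragment and a partial solubility-tag match downstream, likely backbone remnants. The sequenced record (6,628 nt) is slightly shorter than the catalogued total size of 6,755 bp.

The protein is made for calcium-induced NeissLock protein ligation. The associated publication title indicates a split NeissLock system accelerated by Spy pairing for anhydride-mediated ligation to cells.
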