Features (pLannotate 1.2.2; 20 found; start..end, strand, type, name):
     26..47      -  protein_bind   CAP binding site: CAP binding activates transcription in the presence of cAMP. E. coli catabolite activator protein
     60..1142    -  CDS            lacI: lac repressor; lacI; The lac repressor binds to the lac operator to inhibit transcription in E. coli. This inhibition can be relieved by adding lactose or isopropyl-β-D-thiogalactopyranoside (IPTG).
   1143..1220    -  promoter       lacI promoter: lacI
   1228..1507    -  CDS            TcR (fragment): tetracycline efflux protein; tet; confers resistance to tetracycline
   1529..1547    +  promoter       T7 promoter: promoter for bacteriophage T7 RNA polymerase
   1548..1572    +  protein_bind   lac operator: The lac repressor binds to the lac operator to inhibit transcription in E. coli. This inhibition can be relieved by adding lactose or isopropyl-β-D-thiogalactopyranoside (IPTG). lac repressor encoded by lacI
   1587..1609    +  RBS            RBS: efficient ribosome binding site from bacteriophage T7 gene 10 (Olins and Rangwala, 1989)
   1652..1951    +  CDS            SMT3: SMT3_YEAST - Experimental evidence at protein level: Swiss-Prot protein existence level 1. Not known; suppressor of MIF2 mutations. From Saccharomyces cerevisiae (strain ATCC 204508 / S288c) (Baker's yeast).
   1880..2608    +  CDS            frpC (fragment): FRPC_NEIMC - Experimental evidence at protein level: Swiss-Prot protein existence level 1. May participate in the pathogenesis of meningococcal disease. From Neisseria meningitidis serogroup C.
   3021..3038    +  CDS            9xHis (fragment): 9xHis affinity tag
   3048..3097    +  CDS            SET1 (fragment): solubility-enhancement tag derived from T7 phage gene 10B
   3105..3152    +  terminator     T7 terminator: transcription terminator for bacteriophage T7 RNA polymerase
   3189..3617    +  rep_origin     f1 ori (sequence partly withheld): f1 bacteriophage origin of replication; arrow indicates direction of (+) strand synthesis
   3670..3727    +  promoter       AmpR promoter (fragment): bla
   3736..4551    -  CDS            KanR: aminoglycoside phosphotransferase; aph(3')-Ia; confers resistance to kanamycin in bacteria or G418 (Geneticin®) in eukaryotes
   4673..5261    +  rep_origin     ori: high-copy-number ColE1/pMB1/pBR322/pUC origin of replication
   5447..5586    -  misc_feature   bom: basis of mobility region from pBR322
   5688..5879    -  CDS            rop: Rop protein, which maintains plasmids at low copy number; rop
   5896..6276    +  CDS            YPB1_ECOLX: Protein predicted: Swiss-Prot protein existence level 4. From Escherichia coli.
   6348..11      -  CDS            TcR (fragment) (across the origin): tetracycline efflux protein; tet; confers resistance to tetracycline
>Addgene plasmid #246648 | His6-SUMO-SPMc-SpyCatcher003-Ctag | addgene full sequence | sequence record 491284 | Addgene NGS Result
GCATCGGTCGAGATCCCGGTGCCTAATGAGTGAGCTAACTTACATTAATTGCGTTGCGCTCACTGCCCGC
TTTCCAGTCGGGAAACCTGTCGTGCCAGCTGCATTAATGAATCGGCCAACGCGCGGGGAGAGGCGGTTTG
CGTATTGGGCGCCAGGGTGGTTTTTCTTTTCACCAGTGAGACGGGCAACAGCTGATTGCCCTTCACCGCC
TGGCCCTGAGAGAGTTGCAGCAAGCGGTCCACGCTGGTTTGCCCCAGCAGGCGAAAATCCTGTTTGATGG
TGGTTAACGGCGGGATATAACATGAGCTGTCTTCGGTATCGTCGTATCCCACTACCGAGATATCCGCACC
AACGCGCAGCCCGGACTCGGTAATGGCGCGCATTGCGCCCAGCGCCATCTGATCGTTGGCAACCAGCATC
GCAGTGGGAACGATGCCCTCATTCAGCATTTGCATGGTTTGTTGAAAACCGGACATGGCACTCCAGTCGC
CTTCCCGTTCCGCTATCGGCTGAATTTGATTGCGAGTGAGATATTTATGCCAGCCAGCCAGACGCAGACG
CGCCGAGACAGAACTTAATGGGCCCGCTAACAGCGCGATTTGCTGGTGACCCAATGCGACCAGATGCTCC
ACGCCCAGTCGCGTACCGTCTTCATGGGAGAAAATAATACTGTTGATGGGTGTCTGGTCAGAGACATCAA
GAAATAACGCCGGAACATTAGTGCAGGCAGCTTCCACAGCAATGGCATCCTGGTCATCCAGCGGATAGTT
AATGATCAGCCCACTGACGCGTTGCGCGAGAAGATTGTGCACCGCCGCTTTACAGGCTTCGACGCCGCTT
CGTTCTACCATCGACACCACCACGCTGGCACCCAGTTGATCGGCGCGAGATTTAATCGCCGCGACAATTT
GCGACGGCGCGTGCAGGGCCAGACTGGAGGTGGCAACGCCAATCAGCAACGACTGTTTGCCCGCCAGTTG
TTGTGCCACGCGGTTGGGAATGTAATTCAGCTCCGCCATCGCCGCTTCCACTTTTTCCCGCGTTTTCGCA
GAAACGTGGCTGGCCTGGTTCACCACGCGGGAAACGGTCTGATAAGAGACACCGGCATACTCTGCGACAT
CGTATAACGTTACTGGTTTCACATTCACCACCCTGAATTGACTCTCTTCCGGGCGCTATCATGCCATACC
GCGAAAGGTTTTGCGCCATTCGATGGTGTCCGGGATCTCGACGCTCTCCCTTATGCGACTCCTGCATTAG
GAAGCAGCCCAGTAGTAGGTTGAGGCCGTTGAGCACCGCCGCCGCAAGGAATGGTGCATGCAAGGAGATG
GCGCCCAACAGTCCCCCGGCCACGGGGCCTGCCACCATACCCACGCCGAAACAAGCGCTCATGAGCCCGA
AGTGGCGAGCCCGATCTTCCCCATCGGTGATGTCGGCGATATAGGCGCCAGCAACCGCACCTGTGGCGCC
GGTGATGCCGGCCACGATGCGTCCGGCGTAGAGGATCGAGATCTCGATCCCGCGAAATTAATACGACTCA
CTATAGGGGAATTGTGAGCGGATAACAATTCCCCTCTAGAAATAATTTTGTTTAACTTTAAGAAGGAGAT
ATACCATGGGTAGCTGGAGCCATCACCATCATCATCACGGGAGCGATAGCGAAGTGAACCAGGAAGCGAA
ACCGGAAGTTAAACCGGAAGTGAAACCGGAAACCCATATTAATCTGAAAGTTAGCGACGGCAGCAGCGAA
ATCTTTTTTAAAATTAAAAAAACCACCCCGCTGCGTCGCCTGATGGAAGCCTTTGCGAAACGTCAGGGTA
AAGAAATGGATAGCCTGCGCTTTCTGTATGACGGCATCCGTATTCAGGCCGATCAGACCCCGGAAGACCT
GGATATGGAAGACAACGATATTATTGAAGCGCATCGCGAACAGATCGGTGGTGCGTTATTCGACCATCGC
AACCAAGGAATCCGTACCGCGACCGGCTGGGTAAGTGCCGATGACGGCCTGCTTGTACGCGATTTGAATG
GCAACGGAATTATTGACAATGGAGCAGAACTTTTTGGTGACAATACGAAGTTAGCTGACGGGTCATTCGC
TAAACATGGCTATGCAGCGCTTGCCGAGCTGGATAGTAATGGAGACAACATTATCAACGCGGCAGATGCC
GCCTTTCAGACACTGCGCGTCTGGCAAGATCTTAACCAAGACGGTATTTCACAAGCCAACGAATTACGCA
CTCTGGAAGAGTTAGGTATTCAATCGTTGGATCTTGCGTATAAAGACGTGAACAAGAATTTAGGGAACGG
CAACACCTTGGCTCAACAGGGCAGCTACACAAAGACAGACGGTACGACGGCCAAGATGGGAGACCTGCTG
TTGGCCGCTGATAACTTGCACAGCCGTTTCAAAGATAAAGTCGAACTTACCGCAGAACAGGCCAAGGCCG
CGAATCTTGCCGGTATCGGCCGTTTACGCGACCTGCGTGAGGCTGCTGCCCTGTCTGGGGACTTAGCGAA
TATGTTAAAGGCATATAGTGCGGCTGAGACAAAGGAAGCCCAGTTAGCGTTGTTAGACAATTTAATCCAT
AAATGGGCAGAGACAGACGGGAGCGGTGCCATGGTAACCACCTTATCAGGTTTATCAGGTGAGCAAGGTC
CGTCCGGTGATATGACAACTGAAGAAGATAGTGCTACCCATATTAAATTCTCAAAACGTGATGAGGACGG
CCGTGAGTTAGCTGGTGCAACTATGGAGTTGCGTGATTCATCTGGTAAAACTATTAGTACATGGATTTCA
GATGGACATGTGAAGGATTTCTACCTGTATCCAGGAAAATATACATTTGTCGAAACCGCAGCACCAGACG
GTTATGAGGTAGCAACTCCAATTGAATTTACAGTTAATGAGGACGGTCAGGTTACTGTAGATGGTGAAGC
AACTGAAGGTGACGCTCATACTGGATCCAGTGGTAGCGGGAGCGGTGAGCCAGAGGCTTAAGCTTGCTAA
CGCACTCGAGCACCACCACCACCACCACTGAGATCCGGCTGCTAACAAAGCCCGAAAGGAAGCTGAGTTG
GCTGCTGCCACCGCTGAGCAATAACTAGCATAACCCCTTGGGGCCTCTAAACGGGTCTTGAGGGGTTTTT
TGCTGAAAGGAGGAACTATATCCGGATTGGCGAATGGG
[124 nt withheld, positions 3189-3312]
C
[91 nt withheld, positions 3314-3404]
A
[49 nt withheld, positions 3406-3454]
CCTTTGACGTTGGAGTCCACGTTCTTT
[37 nt withheld, positions 3482-3518]
ACCCTATCTCGGTCTATTCTTTTGATTTATAAGGGATTTTGCCGATTTCGGCCTATTGGTTAAAAAATGA
GCTGATTTAACAAAAATTTAACGCGAATTTTAACAAAATATTAACGCTTACAATTTAGGTGGCACTTTTC
GGGGAAATGTGCGCGGAACCCCTATTTGTTTATTTTTCTAAATACATTCAAATATGTATCCGCTCATGAA
TTAATTCTTAGAAAAACTCATCGAGCATCAAATGAAACTGCAATTTATTCATATCAGGATTATCAATACC
ATATTTTTGAAAAAGCCGTTTCTGTAATGAAGGAGAAAACTCACCGAGGCAGTTCCATAGGATGGCAAGA
TCCTGGTATCGGTCTGCGATTCCGACTCGTCCAACATCAATACAACCTATTAATTTCCCCTCGTCAAAAA
TAAGGTTATCAAGTGAGAAATCACCATGAGTGACGACTGAATCCGGTGAGAATGGCAAAAGTTTATGCAT
TTCTTTCCAGACTTGTTCAACAGGCCAGCCATTACGCTCGTCATCAAAATCACTCGCATCAACCAAACCG
TTATTCATTCGTGATTGCGCCTGAGCGAGACGAAATACGCGATCGCTGTTAAAAGGACAATTACAAACAG
GAATCGAATGCAACCGGCGCAGGAACACTGCCAGCGCATCAACAATATTTTCACCTGAATCAGGATATTC
TTCTAATACCTGGAATGCTGTTTTCCCGGGGATCGCAGTGGTGAGTAACCATGCATCATCAGGAGTACGG
ATAAAATGCTTGATGGTCGGAAGAGGCATAAATTCCGTCAGCCAGTTTAGTCTGACCATCTCATCTGTAA
CATCATTGGCAACGCTACCTTTGCCATGTTTCAGAAACAACTCTGGCGCATCGGGCTTCCCATACAATCG
ATAGATTGTCGCACCTGATTGCCCGACATTATCGCGAGCCCATTTATACCCATATAAATCAGCATCCATG
TTGGAATTTAATCGCGGCCTAGAGCAAGACGTTTCCCGTTGAATATGGCTCATAACACCCCTTGTATTAC
TGTTTATGTAAGCAGACAGTTTTATTGTTCATGACCAAAATCCCTTAACGTGAGTTTTCGTTCCACTGAG
CGTCAGACCCCGTAGAAAAGATCAAAGGATCTTCTTGAGATCCTTTTTTTCTGCGCGTAATCTGCTGCTT
GCAAACAAAAAAACCACCGCTACCAGCGGTGGTTTGTTTGCCGGATCAAGAGCTACCAACTCTTTTTCCG
AAGGTAACTGGCTTCAGCAGAGCGCAGATACCAAATACTGTCCTTCTAGTGTAGCCGTAGTTAGGCCACC
ACTTCAAGAACTCTGTAGCACCGCCTACATACCTCGCTCTGCTAATCCTGTTACCAGTGGCTGCTGCCAG
TGGCGATAAGTCGTGTCTTACCGGGTTGGACTCAAGACGATAGTTACCGGATAAGGCGCAGCGGTCGGGC
TGAACGGGGGGTTCGTGCACACAGCCCAGCTTGGAGCGAACGACCTACACCGAACTGAGATACCTACAGC
GTGAGCTATGAGAAAGCGCCACGCTTCCCGAAGGGAGAAAGGCGGACAGGTATCCGGTAAGCGGCAGGGT
CGGAACAGGAGAGCGCACGAGGGAGCTTCCAGGGGGAAACGCCTGGTATCTTTATAGTCCTGTCGGGTTT
CGCCACCTCTGACTTGAGCGTCGATTTTTGTGATGCTCGTCAGGGGGGCGGAGCCTATGGAAAAACGCCA
GCAACGCGGCCTTTTTACGGTTCCTGGCCTTTTGCTGGCCTTTTGCTCACATGTTCTTTCCTGCGTTATC
CCCTGATTCTGTGGATAACCGTATTACCGCCTTTGAGTGAGCTGATACCGCTCGCCGCAGCCGAACGACC
GAGCGCAGCGAGTCAGTGAGCGAGGAAGCGGAAGAGCGCCTGATGCGGTATTTTCTCCTTACGCATCTGT
GCGGTATTTCACACCGCAATGGTGCACTCTCAGTACAATCTGCTCTGATGCCGCATAGTTAAGCCAGTAT
ACACTCCGCTATCGCTACGTGACTGGGTCATGGCTGCGCCCCGACACCCGCCAACACCCGCTGACGCGCC
CTGACGGGCTTGTCTGCTCCCGGCATCCGCTTACAGACAAGCTGTGACCGTCTCCGGGAGCTGCATGTGT
CAGAGGTTTTCACCGTCATCACCGAAACGCGCGAGGCAGCTGCGGTAAAGCTCATCAGCGTGGTCGTGAA
GCGATTCACAGATGTCTGCCTGTTCATCCGCGTCCAGCTCGTTGAGTTTCTCCAGAAGCGTTAATGTCTG
GCTTCTGATAAAGCGGGCCATGTTAAGGGCGGTTTTTTCCTGTTTGGTCACTGATGCCTCCGTGTAAGGG
GGATTTCTGTTCATGGGGGTAATGATACCGATGAAACGAGAGAGGATGCTCACGATACGGGTTACTGATG
ATGAACATGCCCGGTTACTGGAACGTTGTGAGGGTAAACAACTGGCGGTATGGATGCGGCGGGACCAGAG
AAAAATCACTCAGGGTCAATGCCAGCGCTTCGTTAATACAGATGTAGGTGTTCCACAGGGTAGCCAGCAG
CATCCTGCGATGCAGATCCGGAACATAATGGTGCAGGGCGCTGACTTCCGCGTTTCCAGACTTTACGAAA
CACGGAAACCGAAGACCATTCATGTTGTTGCTCAGGTCGCAGACGTTTTGCAGCAGCAGTCGCTTCACGT
TCGCTCGCGTATCGGTGATTCATTCTGCTAACCGGTAAGGCAACCCCGCCAGCCTAGCCGGGTCCTCAAC
GACAGGAGCACGATCATGCGCACCCGTGGGGCCGCCATGCCGGCGATAATGGCCTGCTTCTCGCCGAAAC
GTTTGGTGGCGGGACCAGTGACGAAGGCTTGAGCGAGGGCGTGCAAGATTCCGAATACCGCAAGCGACAG
GCCGATCATCGTCGCGCTCCAGCGAAAGCGGTCCTCGCCGAAAATGACCCAGAGCGCTGCCGGCACCTGT
CCTACGAGTTGCATGATAAAGAAGACAGTCATAAGTGCGGCGACGATAGTCATGCCCCGCGCCCACCGGA
AGGAGCTGACTGGGTTGAAGGCTCTCAAGG
