>Addgene plasmid #246648 | His6-SUMO-SPMc-SpyCatcher003-Ctag | depositor partial sequence | sequence record 484977 | His6-SUMO-SPMc-SpyCatcher003-Ctag gene
ATGGGTAGCTGGAGCCATCACCATCATCATCACGGGAGCGATAGCGAAGTGAACCAGGAAGCGAAACCGG
AAGTTAAACCGGAAGTGAAACCGGAAACCCATATTAATCTGAAAGTTAGCGACGGCAGCAGCGAAATCTT
TTTTAAAATTAAAAAAACCACCCCGCTGCGTCGCCTGATGGAAGCCTTTGCGAAACGTCAGGGTAAAGAA
ATGGATAGCCTGCGCTTTCTGTATGACGGCATCCGTATTCAGGCCGATCAGACCCCGGAAGACCTGGATA
TGGAAGACAACGATATTATTGAAGCGCATCGCGAACAGATCGGTGGTGCGTTATTCGACCATCGCAACCA
AGGAATCCGTACCGCGACCGGCTGGGTAAGTGCCGATGACGGCCTGCTTGTACGCGATTTGAATGGCAAC
GGAATTATTGACAATGGAGCAGAACTTTTTGGTGACAATACGAAGTTAGCTGACGGGTCATTCGCTAAAC
ATGGCTATGCAGCGCTTGCCGAGCTGGATAGTAATGGAGACAACATTATCAACGCGGCAGATGCCGCCTT
TCAGACACTGCGCGTCTGGCAAGATCTTAACCAAGACGGTATTTCACAAGCCAACGAATTACGCACTCTG
GAAGAGTTAGGTATTCAATCGTTGGATCTTGCGTATAAAGACGTGAACAAGAATTTAGGGAACGGCAACA
CCTTGGCTCAACAGGGCAGCTACACAAAGACAGACGGTACGACGGCCAAGATGGGAGACCTGCTGTTGGC
CGCTGATAACTTGCACAGCCGTTTCAAAGATAAAGTCGAACTTACCGCAGAACAGGCCAAGGCCGCGAAT
CTTGCCGGTATCGGCCGTTTACGCGACCTGCGTGAGGCTGCTGCCCTGTCTGGGGACTTAGCGAATATGT
TAAAGGCATATAGTGCGGCTGAGACAAAGGAAGCCCAGTTAGCGTTGTTAGACAATTTAATCCATAAATG
GGCAGAGACAGACGGGAGCGGTGCCATGGTAACCACCTTATCAGGTTTATCAGGTGAGCAAGGTCCGTCC
GGTGATATGACAACTGAAGAAGATAGTGCTACCCATATTAAATTCTCAAAACGTGATGAGGACGGCCGTG
AGTTAGCTGGTGCAACTATGGAGTTGCGTGATTCATCTGGTAAAACTATTAGTACATGGATTTCAGATGG
ACATGTGAAGGATTTCTACCTGTATCCAGGAAAATATACATTTGTCGAAACCGCAGCACCAGACGGTTAT
GAGGTAGCAACTCCAATTGAATTTACAGTTAATGAGGACGGTCAGGTTACTGTAGATGGTGAAGCAACTG
AAGGTGACGCTCATACTGGATCCAGTGGTAGCGGGAGCGGTGAGCCAGAGGCTTAA
